Addgene plasmid #124835: pCAGGS-pac-T2A-FLPo
Purpose: Puromycin resistance gene and FLP recombinase
Depositing lab: Mario Capecchi. Depositing organization: University of Utah.
Backbone
  Vector backbone: pCAGGS
  Vector type: Mammalian Expression
Growth in bacteria
  Bacterial resistance: Ampicillin, 100 μg/mL
  Growth temperature: 30°C
  Growth strain: DH10B
  Copy number: High Copy
Gene/Insert
  Gene/Insert name: pac-T2A-FLPo
  Species: Synthetic
Resource information
  A portion of this plasmid was derived from a plasmid made by: FLPo is from Philippe Soriano.
Terms and licenses: Academic/Nonprofit Terms; Industry Terms: Not Available to Industry
How to cite: pCAGGS-pac-T2A-FLPo was a gift from Mario Capecchi (Addgene plasmid # 124835 ; http://n2t.net/addgene:124835 ; RRID:Addgene_124835)
