[The description below was written by a language model from this plasmid's Addgene catalogue record and pLannotate feature annotations shown in this document.]
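Description:
pCAGGS-pac-T2A-FLPo is a mammalian expression plasmid of about 6.7 kb built on the pCAGGS backbone. It is maintained in E. coli through a high-copy ColE1/pUC-type origin and selected with ampicillin via the β-lactamase gene and its native promoter. The backbone also carries remnants typical of this vector family: a lac promoter/operator with CAP binding site, short lacI fragments, an SV40 promoter fragment, the SV40 origin of replication and an SV40 polyadenylation signal. The SV40 origin can support episomal amplification in cells that express large T antigen.

The payload is a single synthetic open reading frame driven by the CAG promoter, which combines the CMV immediate-early enhancer, the chicken β-actin promoter and a chimeric β-actin/β-globin intron to give strong, broadly active expression in mammalian cells. The transcript encodes puromycin N-acetyltransferase (pac) followed by FLPo and ends at the rabbit β-globin poly(A) signal. According to the insert name, the two coding regions are joined by a T2A self-cleaving peptide. The feature table does not annotate this element, but a gap between the two coding sequences is consistent with it. FLPo is a mouse codon-optimised, thermostable FLP recombinase fused to an SV40 nuclear localisation signal, and it catalyses recombination between FRT sites. Ribosomal skipping at the 2A yields the two proteins from one message, so puromycin resistance marks cells that also express the recombinase. This arrangement suits transient transfection with brief puromycin enrichment to excise or rearrange FRT-flanked sequences, such as selection cassettes in targeted cells, although the record states the purpose only as supplying puromycin resistance and FLP recombinase.
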