Features (pLannotate 1.2.2; 17 found; start..end, strand, type, name):
     11..390     +  enhancer       CMV enhancer: human cytomegalovirus immediate early enhancer
    392..669     +  promoter       chicken β-actin promoter: No description available
    670..1686    +  intron         chimeric intron: chimera between introns from chicken β-actin and rabbit β-globin
   1748..2340    +  CDS            PuroR: puromycin N-acetyltransferase; pac from Streptomyces; confers resistance to puromycin
   2431..3729    +  CDS            FLPo: nuclear-targeted site-specific recombinase FLPo is a mouse codon-optimized fusion between the SV40 nuclear localization signal and a thermostable version of the Saccharomyces cerevisiae site-specific recombinase FLP. Recombination occurs at FRT sequences.
   3809..3864    +  polyA_signal   β-globin poly(A) signal: rabbit β-globin polyadenylation signal (Gil and Proudfoot, 1987)
   4249..4265    -  protein_bind   lac operator: The lac repressor binds to the lac operator to inhibit transcription in E. coli. This inhibition can be relieved by adding lactose or isopropyl-β-D-thiogalactopyranoside (IPTG). lac repressor encoded by lacI
   4273..4303    -  promoter       lac promoter: promoter for the E. coli lac operon
   4318..4339    -  protein_bind   CAP binding site: CAP binding activates transcription in the presence of cAMP. E. coli catabolite activator protein
   4352..4391    -  CDS            lacI (fragment): lac repressor; lacI; The lac repressor binds to the lac operator to inhibit transcription in E. coli. This inhibition can be relieved by adding lactose or isopropyl-β-D-thiogalactopyranoside (IPTG).
   4398..4420    +  promoter       SV40 promoter (fragment): SV40 enhancer and early promoter
   4444..4579    +  rep_origin     SV40 ori: SV40 origin of replication
   4599..4733    +  polyA_signal   SV40 poly(A) signal: SV40 polyadenylation signal
   4735..4789    -  CDS            lacI (fragment): lac repressor; lacI; The lac repressor binds to the lac operator to inhibit transcription in E. coli. This inhibition can be relieved by adding lactose or isopropyl-β-D-thiogalactopyranoside (IPTG).
   4972..5560    -  rep_origin     ori: high-copy-number ColE1/pMB1/pBR322/pUC origin of replication
   5731..6591    -  CDS            AmpR: β-lactamase; bla; confers resistance to ampicillin, carbenicillin, and related antibiotics
   6592..6696    -  promoter       AmpR promoter: bla
>Addgene plasmid #124835 | pCAGGS-pac-T2A-FLPo | addgene full sequence | sequence record 247151 | Addgene NGS Result
CACCTGGGTCGACATTGATTATTGACTAGTTATTAATAGTAATCAATTACGGGGTCATTAGTTCATAGCC
CATATATGGAGTTCCGCGTTACATAACTTACGGTAAATGGCCCGCCTGGCTGACCGCCCAACGACCCCCG
CCCATTGACGTCAATAATGACGTATGTTCCCATAGTAACGCCAATAGGGACTTTCCATTGACGTCAATGG
GTGGAGTATTTACGGTAAACTGCCCACTTGGCAGTACATCAAGTGTATCATATGCCAAGTACGCCCCCTA
TTGACGTCAATGACGGTAAATGGCCCGCCTGGCATTATGCCCAGTACATGACCTTATGGGACTTTCCTAC
TTGGCAGTACATCTACGTATTAGTCATCGCTATTACCATGGTCGAGGTGAGCCCCACGTTCTGCTTCACT
CTCCCCATCTCCCCCCCCTCCCCACCCCCAATTTTGTATTTATTTATTTTTTAATTATTTTGTGCAGCGA
TGGGGGCGGGGGGGGGGGGGGGGCGCGCGCCAGGCGGGGCGGGGCGGGGCGAGGGGCGGGGCGGGGCGAG
GCGGAGAGGTGCGGCGGCAGCCAATCAGAGCGGCGCGCTCCGAAAGTTTCCTTTTATGGCGAGGCGGCGG
CGGCGGCGGCCCTATAAAAAGCGAAGCGCGCGGCGGGCGGGAGTCGCTGCGCGCTGCCTTCGCCCCGTGC
CCCGCTCCGCCGCCGCCTCGCGCCGCCCGCCCCGGCTCTGACTGACCGCGTTACTCCCACAGGTGAGCGG
GCGGGACGGCCCTTCTCCTCCGGGCTGTAATTAGCGCTTGGTTTAATGACGGCTTGTTTCTTTTCTGTGG
CTGCGTGAAAGCCTTGAGGGGCTCCGGGAGGGCCCTTTGTGCGGGGGGAGCGGCTCGGGGGGTGCGTGCG
TGTGTGTGTGCGTGGGGAGCGCCGCGTGCGGCTCCGCGCTGCCCGGCGGCTGTGAGCGCTGCGGGCGCGG
CGCGGGGCTTTGTGCGCTCCGCAGTGTGCGCGAGGGGAGCGCGGCCGGGGGCGGTGCCCCGCGGTGCGGG
GGGGGCTGCGAGGGGAACAAAGGCTGCGTGCGGGGTGTGTGCGTGGGGGGGTGAGCAGGGGGTGTGGGCG
CGTCGGTCGGGCTGCAACCCCCCCTGCACCCCCCTCCCCGAGTTGCTGAGCACGGCCCGGCTTCGGGTGC
GGGGCTCCGTACGGGGCGTGGCGCGGGGCTCGCCGTGCCGGGCGGGGGGTGGCGGCAGGTGGGGGTGCCG
GGCGGGGCGGGGCCGCCTCGGGCCGGGGAGGGCTCGGGGGAGGGGCGCGGCGGCCCCCGGAGCGCCGGCG
GCTGTCGAGGCGCGGCGAGCCGCAGCCATTGCCTTTTATGGTAATCGTGCGAGAGGGCGCAGGGACTTCC
TTTGTCCCAAATCTGTGCGGAGCCGAAATCTGGGAGGCGCCGCCGCACCCCCTCTAGCGGGCGCGGGGCG
AAGCGGTGCGGCGCCGGCAGGAAGGAAATGGGCGGGGAGGGCCTTCGTGCGTCGCCGCGCCGCCGTCCCC
TTCTCCCTCTCCAGCCTCGGGGCTGTCCGCGGGGGGACGGCTGCCTTCGGGGGGGACGGGGCAGGGCGGG
GTTCGGCTTCTGGCGTGTGACCGGCGGCTCTAGAGCCTCTGCTAACCATGTTCATGCCTTCTTCTTTTTC
CTACAGCTCCTGGGCAACGTGCTGGTTATTGTGCTGTCTCATCATTTTGGCAAAGAATTCGCCATGGCCG
AGTACAAGCCCACGGTGCGCCTCGCCACCCGCGACGACGTCCCCAGGGCCGTACGCACCCTCGCCGCCGC
GTTCGCCGACTACCCCGCCACGCGCCACACCGTCGATCCGGACCGCCACATCGAGCGGGTCACCGAGCTG
CAAGAACTCTTCCTCACGCGCGTCGGGCTCGACATCGGCAAGGTGTGGGTCGCGGACGACGGCGCCGCGG
TGGCGGTCTGGACCACGCCGGAGAGCGTCGAAGCGGGGGCGGTGTTCGCCGAGATCGGCCCGCGCATGGC
CGAGTTGAGCGGTTCCCGGCTGGCCGCGCAGCAACAGATGGAAGGCCTCCTGGCGCCGCACCGGCCCAAG
GAGCCCGCGTGGTTCCTGGCCACCGTCGGCGTCTCGCCCGACCACCAGGGCAAGGGTCTGGGCAGCGCCG
TCGTGCTCCCCGGAGTGGAGGCGGCCGAGCGCGCCGGGGTGCCCGCCTTCCTGGAGACCTCCGCGCCCCG
CAACCTCCCCTTCTACGAGCGGCTCGGCTTCACCGTCACCGCCGACGTCGAGGTGCCCGAAGGACCGCGC
ACCTGGTGCATGACCCGCAAGCCCGGTGCCGGCGGCTCCGGCGGCCGCTCCGAGGGCCGCGGCTCCCTGC
TGACCTGCGGCGACGTGGAGGAGAACCCCGGCCCCGCCCCCGGCTCCACCATGGCTCCTAAGAAGAAGAG
GAAGGTGATGAGCCAGTTCGACATCCTGTGCAAGACCCCCCCCAAGGTGCTGGTGCGGCAGTTCGTGGAG
AGATTCGAGAGGCCCAGCGGCGAGAAGATCGCCAGCTGTGCCGCCGAGCTGACCTACCTGTGCTGGATGA
TCACCCACAACGGCACCGCCATCAAGAGGGCCACCTTCATGAGCTACAACACCATCATCAGCAACAGCCT
GAGCTTCGACATCGTGAACAAGAGCCTGCAGTTCAAGTACAAGACCCAGAAGGCCACCATCCTGGAGGCC
AGCCTGAAGAAGCTGATCCCCGCCTGGGAGTTCACCATCATCCCTTACAACGGCCAGAAGCACCAGAGCG
ACATCACCGACATCGTGTCCAGCCTGCAGCTGCAGTTCGAGAGCAGCGAGGAGGCCGACAAGGGCAACAG
CCACAGCAAGAAGATGCTGAAGGCCCTGCTGTCCGAGGGCGAGAGCATCTGGGAGATCACCGAGAAGATC
CTGAACAGCTTCGAGTACACCAGCAGGTTCACCAAGACCAAGACCCTGTACCAGTTCCTGTTCCTGGCCA
CATTCATCAACTGCGGCAGGTTCAGCGACATCAAGAACGTGGACCCCAAGAGCTTCAAGCTGGTGCAGAA
CAAGTACCTGGGCGTGATCATTCAGTGCCTGGTGACCGAGACCAAGACAAGCGTGTCCAGGCACATCTAC
TTTTTCAGCGCCAGAGGCAGGATCGACCCCCTGGTGTACCTGGACGAGTTCCTGAGGAACAGCGAGCCCG
TGCTGAAGAGAGTGAACAGGACCGGCAACAGCAGCAGCAACAAGCAGGAGTACCAGCTGCTGAAGGACAA
CCTGGTGCGCAGCTACAACAAGGCCCTGAAGAAGAACGCCCCCTACCCCATCTTCGCTATCAAGAACGGC
CCTAAGAGCCACATCGGCAGGCACCTGATGACCAGCTTTCTGAGCATGAAGGGCCTGACCGAGCTGACAA
ACGTGGTGGGCAACTGGAGCGACAAGAGGGCCTCCGCCGTGGCCAGGACCACCTACACCCACCAGATCAC
CGCCATCCCCGACCACTACTTCGCCCTGGTGTCCAGGTACTACGCCTACGACCCCATCAGCAAGGAGATG
ATCGCCCTGAAGGACGAGACCAACCCCATCGAGGAGTGGCAGCACATCGAGCAGCTGAAGGGCAGCGCCG
AGGGCAGCATCAGATACCCCGCCTGGAACGGCATCATCAGCCAGGAGGTGCTGGACTACCTGAGCAGCTA
CATCAACAGGCGGATCTGATAAGGCGCGCCGGATCTTTTTCCCTCTGCCAAAAATTATGGGGACATCATG
AAGCCCCTTGAGCATCTGACTTCTGGCTAATAAAGGAAATTTATTTTCATTGCAATAGTGTGTTGGAATT
TTTTGTGTCTCTCACTCGGAAGGACATATGGGAGGGCAAATCATTTAAAACATCAGAATGAGTATTTGGT
TTAGAGTTTGGCAACATATGCCCATATGCTGGCTGCCATGAACAAAGGTTGGCTATAAAGAGGTCATCAG
TATATGAAACAGCCCCCTGCTGTCCATTCCTTATTCCATAGAAAAGCCTTGACTTGAGGTTAGATTTTTT
TTATATTTTGTTTTGTGTTATTTTTTTCTTTAACATCCCTAAAATTTTCCTTACATGTTTTACTAGCCAG
ATTTTTCCTCCTCTCCTGACTACTCCCAGTCATAGCTGTCCCTCTTCTCTTATGGAGATCCCTCGACCTG
CAGCCCAAGCTTGGCGTAATCATGGTCATAGCTGTTTCCTGTGTGAAATTGTTATCCGCTCACAATTCCA
CACAACATACGAGCCGGAAGCATAAAGTGTAAAGCCTGGGGTGCCTAATGAGTGAGCTAACTCACATTAA
TTGCGTTGCGCTCACTGCCCGCTTTCCAGTCGGGAAACCTGTCGTGCCAGCGGATCCGCATCTCAATTAG
TCAGCAACCATAGTCCCGCCCCTAACTCCGCCCATCCCGCCCCTAACTCCGCCCAGTTCCGCCCATTCTC
CGCCCCATGGCTGACTAATTTTTTTTATTTATGCAGAGGCCGAGGCCGCCTCGGCCTCTGAGCTATTCCA
GAAGTAGTGAGGAGGCTTTTTTGGAGGCCTAGGCTTTTGCAAAAAGCTAACTTGTTTATTGCAGCTTATA
ATGGTTACAAATAAAGCAATAGCATCACAAATTTCACAAATAAAGCATTTTTTTCACTGCATTCTAGTTG
TGGTTTGTCCAAACTCATCAATGTATCTTATCATGTCTGGATCCGCTGCATTAATGAATCGGCCAACGCG
CGGGGAGAGGCGGTTTGCGTATTGGGCGCTCTTCCGCTTCCTCGCTCACTGACTCGCTGCGCTCGGTCGT
TCGGCTGCGGCGAGCGGTATCAGCTCACTCAAAGGCGGTAATACGGTTATCCACAGAATCAGGGGATAAC
GCAGGAAAGAACATGTGAGCAAAAGGCCAGCAAAAGGCCAGGAACCGTAAAAAGGCCGCGTTGCTGGCGT
TTTTCCATAGGCTCCGCCCCCCTGACGAGCATCACAAAAATCGACGCTCAAGTCAGAGGTGGCGAAACCC
GACAGGACTATAAAGATACCAGGCGTTTCCCCCTGGAAGCTCCCTCGTGCGCTCTCCTGTTCCGACCCTG
CCGCTTACCGGATACCTGTCCGCCTTTCTCCCTTCGGGAAGCGTGGCGCTTTCTCATAGCTCACGCTGTA
GGTATCTCAGTTCGGTGTAGGTCGTTCGCTCCAAGCTGGGCTGTGTGCACGAACCCCCCGTTCAGCCCGA
CCGCTGCGCCTTATCCGGTAACTATCGTCTTGAGTCCAACCCGGTAAGACACGACTTATCGCCACTGGCA
GCAGCCACTGGTAACAGGATTAGCAGAGCGAGGTATGTAGGCGGTGCTACAGAGTTCTTGAAGTGGTGGC
CTAACTACGGCTACACTAGAAGAACAGTATTTGGTATCTGCGCTCTGCTGAAGCCAGTTACCTTCGGAAA
AAGAGTTGGTAGCTCTTGATCCGGCAAACAAACCACCGCTGGTAGCGGTGGTTTTTTTGTTTGCAAGCAG
CAGATTACGCGCAGAAAAAAAGGATCTCAAGAAGATCCTTTGATCTTTTCTACGGGGTCTGACGCTCAGT
GGAACGAAAACTCACGTTAAGGGATTTTGGTCATGAGATTATCAAAAAGGATCTTCACCTAGATCCTTTT
AAATTAAAAATGAAGTTTTAAATCAATCTAAAGTATATATGAGTAAACTTGGTCTGACAGTTACCAATGC
TTAATCAGTGAGGCACCTATCTCAGCGATCTGTCTATTTCGTTCATCCATAGTTGCCTGACTCCCCGTCG
TGTAGATAACTACGATACGGGAGGGCTTACCATCTGGCCCCAGTGCTGCAATGATACCGCGAGACCCACG
CTCACCGGCTCCAGATTTATCAGCAATAAACCAGCCAGCCGGAAGGGCCGAGCGCAGAAGTGGTCCTGCA
ACTTTATCCGCCTCCATCCAGTCTATTAATTGTTGCCGGGAAGCTAGAGTAAGTAGTTCGCCAGTTAATA
GTTTGCGCAACGTTGTTGCCATTGCTACAGGCATCGTGGTGTCACGCTCGTCGTTTGGTATGGCTTCATT
CAGCTCCGGTTCCCAACGATCAAGGCGAGTTACATGATCCCCCATGTTGTGCAAAAAAGCGGTTAGCTCC
TTCGGTCCTCCGATCGTTGTCAGAAGTAAGTTGGCCGCAGTGTTATCACTCATGGTTATGGCAGCACTGC
ATAATTCTCTTACTGTCATGCCATCCGTAAGATGCTTTTCTGTGACTGGTGAGTACTCAACCAAGTCATT
CTGAGAATAGTGTATGCGGCGACCGAGTTGCTCTTGCCCGGCGTCAATACGGGATAATACCGCGCCACAT
AGCAGAACTTTAAAAGTGCTCATCATTGGAAAACGTTCTTCGGGGCGAAAACTCTCAAGGATCTTACCGC
TGTTGAGATCCAGTTCGATGTAACCCACTCGTGCACCCAACTGATCTTCAGCATCTTTTACTTTCACCAG
CGTTTCTGGGTGAGCAAAAACAGGAAGGCAAAATGCCGCAAAAAAGGGAATAAGGGCGACACGGAAATGT
TGAATACTCATACTCTTCCTTTTTCAATATTATTGAAGCATTTATCAGGGTTATTGTCTCATGAGCGGAT
ACATATTTGAATGTATTTAGAAAAATAAACAAATAGGGGTTCCGCGCACATTTCCCCGAAAAGTGC
